Addgene plasmid #209492: EC67898
Purpose: Cloning protospacers for Cas12a editing
Depositing lab: Wendy Harwood & Cristobal Uauy. Depositing organization: John Innes Centre. Publication: An optimised CRISPR Cas9 and Cas12a mutagenesis toolkit for Barley and Wheat. Lawrenson T, Clarke M, Kirby R, Forner M, Steuernagel B, Brown JKM, Harwood W. Plant Methods. 2024 Aug 13;20(1):123. doi: 10.1186/s13007-024-01234-y. PubMed 39138524.
Backbone
  Vector backbone: Unknown
  Vector type: CRISPR
  Selectable markers: LacZ
Growth in bacteria
  Bacterial resistance: Ampicillin, 100 μg/mL
  Growth temperature: 37°C
  Growth strain: DH5alpha
  Copy number: High Copy
Gene/Insert
  Gene/Insert name: Cas12a-tRNA-DR-DR
  Species: Lachnospiraceae bacterium
  Promoter: HvU3
  Cloning method: Restriction Enzyme; 5′ cloning site unknown (unknown if destroyed)
Terms and licenses: Academic/Nonprofit Terms; Industry Terms: Not Available to Industry
Depositor comments: GoldeGate level 1 position 2
How to cite: EC67898 was a gift from Wendy Harwood & Cristobal Uauy (Addgene plasmid # 209492 ; http://n2t.net/addgene:209492 ; RRID:Addgene_209492)
