[The description below was written by a language model from this plasmid's Addgene catalogue record and pLannotate feature annotations shown in this document.]
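Description:
EC67898 is a small (about 3.7 kb) high-copy E. coli cloning plasmid that serves as a Golden Gate level 1, position 2 module for assembling Cas12a guide RNA expression units, from a CRISPR mutagenesis toolkit developed for barley and wheat. The backbone is not identified in the record, but the annotated features show a ColE1/pUC-type origin of replication and a β-lactamase (AmpR) gene with its native promoter, giving ampicillin selection. Short fragments annotated as M13 ori, bom, RSF ori and lacI appear to be backbone remnants or partial matches rather than functional elements.

The payload is listed as "Cas12a-tRNA-DR-DR" under the HvU3 promoter, which by its name is a barley U3 small nuclear RNA promoter of the kind used for RNA polymerase III-driven guide expression in cereals. The promoter itself is not annotated in the feature table, though an unannotated stretch lies upstream of the tRNA feature. The tRNA is presumably there to be cleaved away by endogenous processing enzymes, liberating the downstream crRNA. Immediately after the tRNA sits a lacZα cassette with CAP binding site, lac promoter, lac operator and pUC-type multiple cloning site. Given the insert name and the stated purpose of cloning protospacers, this cassette most likely lies between two Cas12a direct repeats (species given as Lachnospiraceae bacterium) and acts as a dropout marker, so that replacing it with a protospacer allows blue/white screening. The direct repeats and the Type IIS sites used for cloning are not annotated. No Cas12a coding sequence is present, so the nuclease must come from a separate module when the finished guide unit is combined into a higher-level plant transformation construct.
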