Features (pLannotate 1.2.2; 16 found; start..end, strand, type, name):
      3..134     -  rep_origin     M13 ori (fragment): M13 bacteriophage origin of replication; arrow indicates direction of (+) strand synthesis
    155..311     -  CDS            lacZα (fragment): LacZα fragment of β-galactosidase; lacZ fragment
    320..338     +  promoter       T7 promoter: promoter for bacteriophage T7 RNA polymerase
   1025..1088    +  ncRNA          tRNA: Accession: RF00005 - tRNA
   1121..1163    +  CDS            lacI (fragment): lac repressor; lacI; The lac repressor binds to the lac operator to inhibit transcription in E. coli. This inhibition can be relieved by adding lactose or isopropyl-β-D-thiogalactopyranoside (IPTG).
   1176..1197    +  protein_bind   CAP binding site: CAP binding activates transcription in the presence of cAMP. E. coli catabolite activator protein
   1212..1242    +  promoter       lac promoter: promoter for the E. coli lac operon
   1250..1266    +  protein_bind   lac operator: The lac repressor binds to the lac operator to inhibit transcription in E. coli. This inhibition can be relieved by adding lactose or isopropyl-β-D-thiogalactopyranoside (IPTG). lac repressor encoded by lacI
   1303..1359    -  misc_feature   MCS: pUC18/19 multiple cloning site
   1356..1513    +  CDS            lacZα (fragment): LacZα fragment of β-galactosidase; lacZ fragment
   1519..1618    -  misc_feature   bom (fragment): basis of mobility region from pBR322
   1772..1819    -  CDS            lacI (fragment): lac repressor; lacI; The lac repressor binds to the lac operator to inhibit transcription in E. coli. This inhibition can be relieved by adding lactose or isopropyl-β-D-thiogalactopyranoside (IPTG).
   1856..1896    -  rep_origin     RSF ori (fragment): Plasmids containing the RSF 1030 origin of replication can be propagated in E. coli cells that contain additional plasmids with compatible origins.
   1974..2562    -  rep_origin     ori: high-copy-number ColE1/pMB1/pBR322/pUC origin of replication
   2733..3593    -  CDS            AmpR: β-lactamase; bla; confers resistance to ampicillin, carbenicillin, and related antibiotics
   3594..3698    -  promoter       AmpR promoter: bla
>Addgene plasmid #209492 | EC67898 | addgene full sequence | sequence record 413862 | Addgene NGS Result
CTAAATTGTAAGCGTTAATATTTTGTTAAAATTCGCGTTAAATTTTTGTTAAATCAGCTCATTTTTTAAC
CAATAGGCCGAAATCGGCAAAATCCCTTATAAATCAAAAGAATAGACCGAGATAGGGTTGAGTGGCCGCT
ACAGGGCGCTCCCATTCGCCATTCAGGCTGCGCAACTGTTGGGAAGGGCGTTTCGGTGCGGGCCTCTTCG
CTATTACGCCAGCTGGCGAAAGGGGGATGTGCTGCAAGGCGATTAAGTTGGGTAACGCCAGGGTTTTCCC
AGTCACGACGTTGTAAAACGACGGCCAGTGAGCGCGACGTAATACGACTCACTATAGGGCGAATTGGCGG
AAGGCCGTCAAGGCCGCATCGCATGAAGACAAGCAACTCACAGAGTGCCCCTCATTTATGTCAAACTATA
CACTTATCATGTCTGACATGACTTTGCAGTTAATTTTTTTGAACGGTGTCATGCTTTGCACAATTGTCCT
CCATCTATAATGTTTTACAAGAAACTATTTAATACTGTATTAACCTTTGCAGTAGGCATACTTGGTACCA
TAATTATCTACATGCTGTCATGTGGAGCTCGTGGTACATACAGTAGTTTTTTTGTTACTAAATACGGAGT
ACATTCGTATATGATATGTTCCCTAATTAGTTGCATCACTTTTTTGTCCTCATTGCTGCTCTACTCTAAA
CTTATGTTCCAGACAAGCCTACAACTGAGTCAGCCTGTCAGAGTTCTACTGTGTTTGGATAGATGTTCTA
GTGCAACTTTCTTCTTGTATGTTTAGTTAATCATAAGGACTCATTTTCTTACTACCTCCGGGACAGATGT
TTCTCAGATGGGCCGGGCTCTCTCTGCCCAGCAGGCAGCAGCAGCCCGACCTCATGGGCCAGCACCCACC
ACGAGTTCCAGCTAGGGGGTGTTGCTGCCTAACACTAACACTAACATTAGTCCCACCTCGCCAGTTTGCA
GGGATCGGAACCAGCTTATAAGCTGAGCTGAGGAAGAAGGTAGCACCAGTGGTCTAGTGGTAGAATAGTA
CCCTGCCACGGTACAGACCCGGGTTCGATTCCCGGCTGGAAATAATTTCTACTAAGTGTAGATTGAGACC
GCAGCTGGCACGACAGGTTTGCCGACTGGAAAGCGGGCAGTGAGCGCAACGCAATTAATGTGAGTTAGCT
CACTCATTAGGCACCCCAGGCTTTACACTTTATGCTTCCGGCTCGTATGTTGTGTGGAATTGTGAGCGGA
TAACAATTTCACACAGGAAACAGCTATGACCATGATTACGCCAAGCTTGCATGCCTGCAGGTCGACTCTA
GAGGATCCCCGGGTACCGAGCTCGAATTCACTGGCCGTCGTTTTACAACGTCGTGACTGGGAAAACCCTG
GCGTTACCCAACTTAATCGCCTTGCAGCACATCCCCCTTTCGCCAGCTGGCGTAATAGCGAAGAGGCCCG
CACCGATCGCCCTTCCCAACAGTTGCGCAGCCTGAATGGCGAATGGCGCCTGATGCGGTATTTTCTCCTT
ACGCATCTGTGCGGTATTTCACACCGCATATGGTGCACTCTCAGTACAATCTGCTCTGATGCCGCATAGT
TAAGCCAGCCCCGACACCCGCCAACACCCGCTGACGCGCCCTGACGGGCTTGTCTGCTCCCGGCATCCGC
TTACAGACAAGCTGTGACGGTCTCATAATTTCTACTAAGTGTAGATTTTTTTACTATTGTCTTCCTGGCC
TGGGCCTCATGGGCCTTCCGCTCACTGCCCGCTTTCCAGTCGGGAAACCTGTCGTGCCAGCTGCATTAAC
ATGGTCATAGCTGTTTCCTTGCGTATTGGGCGCTCTCCGCTTCCTCGCTCACTGACTCGCTGCGCTCGGT
CGTTCGGGTAAAGCCTGGGGTGCCTAATGAGCAAAAGGCCAGCAAAAGGCCAGGAACCGTAAAAAGGCCG
CGTTGCTGGCGTTTTTCCATAGGCTCCGCCCCCCTGACGAGCATCACAAAAATCGACGCTCAAGTCAGAG
GTGGCGAAACCCGACAGGACTATAAAGATACCAGGCGTTTCCCCCTGGAAGCTCCCTCGTGCGCTCTCCT
GTTCCGACCCTGCCGCTTACCGGATACCTGTCCGCCTTTCTCCCTTCGGGAAGCGTGGCGCTTTCTCATA
GCTCACGCTGTAGGTATCTCAGTTCGGTGTAGGTCGTTCGCTCCAAGCTGGGCTGTGTGCACGAACCCCC
CGTTCAGCCCGACCGCTGCGCCTTATCCGGTAACTATCGTCTTGAGTCCAACCCGGTAAGACACGACTTA
TCGCCACTGGCAGCAGCCACTGGTAACAGGATTAGCAGAGCGAGGTATGTAGGCGGTGCTACAGAGTTCT
TGAAGTGGTGGCCTAACTACGGCTACACTAGAAGAACAGTATTTGGTATCTGCGCTCTGCTGAAGCCAGT
TACCTTCGGAAAAAGAGTTGGTAGCTCTTGATCCGGCAAACAAACCACCGCTGGTAGCGGTGGTTTTTTT
GTTTGCAAGCAGCAGATTACGCGCAGAAAAAAAGGATCTCAAGAAGATCCTTTGATCTTTTCTACGGGGT
CTGACGCTCAGTGGAACGAAAACTCACGTTAAGGGATTTTGGTCATGAGATTATCAAAAAGGATCTTCAC
CTAGATCCTTTTAAATTAAAAATGAAGTTTTAAATCAATCTAAAGTATATATGAGTAAACTTGGTCTGAC
AGTTACCAATGCTTAATCAGTGAGGCACCTATCTCAGCGATCTGTCTATTTCGTTCATCCATAGTTGCCT
GACTCCCCGTCGTGTAGATAACTACGATACGGGAGGGCTTACCATCTGGCCCCAGTGCTGCAATGATACC
GCGAGAACCACGCTCACCGGCTCCAGATTTATCAGCAATAAACCAGCCAGCCGGAAGGGCCGAGCGCAGA
AGTGGTCCTGCAACTTTATCCGCCTCCATCCAGTCTATTAATTGTTGCCGGGAAGCTAGAGTAAGTAGTT
CGCCAGTTAATAGTTTGCGCAACGTTGTTGCCATTGCTACAGGCATCGTGGTGTCACGCTCGTCGTTTGG
TATGGCTTCATTCAGCTCCGGTTCCCAACGATCAAGGCGAGTTACATGATCCCCCATGTTGTGCAAAAAA
GCGGTTAGCTCCTTCGGTCCTCCGATCGTTGTCAGAAGTAAGTTGGCCGCAGTGTTATCACTCATGGTTA
TGGCAGCACTGCATAATTCTCTTACTGTCATGCCATCCGTAAGATGCTTTTCTGTGACTGGTGAGTACTC
AACCAAGTCATTCTGAGAATAGTGTATGCGGCGACCGAGTTGCTCTTGCCCGGCGTCAATACGGGATAAT
ACCGCGCCACATAGCAGAACTTTAAAAGTGCTCATCATTGGAAAACGTTCTTCGGGGCGAAAACTCTCAA
GGATCTTACCGCTGTTGAGATCCAGTTCGATGTAACCCACTCGTGCACCCAACTGATCTTCAGCATCTTT
TACTTTCACCAGCGTTTCTGGGTGAGCAAAAACAGGAAGGCAAAATGCCGCAAAAAAGGGAATAAGGGCG
ACACGGAAATGTTGAATACTCATACTCTTCCTTTTTCAATATTATTGAAGCATTTATCAGGGTTATTGTC
TCATGAGCGGATACATATTTGAATGTATTTAGAAAAATAAACAAATAGGGGTTCCGCGCACATTTCCCCG
AAAAGTGCCAC
